>Addgene plasmid #232241 | pGEX6P1 human RLIM N581K | addgene full sequence | sequence record 459790 | Addgene NGS Result
AAAAAAACCACCGCTACCAGCGGTGGTTTGTTTGCCGGATCAAGAGCTACCAACTCTTTTTCCGAAGGTA
ACTGGCTTCAGCAGAGCGCAGATACCAAATACTGTCCTTCTAGTGTAGCCGTAGTTAGGCCACCACTTCA
AGAACTCTGTAGCACCGCCTACATACCTCGCTCTGCTAATCCTGTTACCAGTGGCTGCTGCCAGTGGCGA
TAAGTCGTGTCTTACCGGGTTGGACTCAAGACGATAGTTACCGGATAAGGCGCAGCGGTCGGGCTGAACG
GGGGGTTCGTGCACACAGCCCAGCTTGGAGCGAACGACCTACACCGAACTGAGATACCTACAGCGTGAGC
TATGAGAAAGCGCCACGCTTCCCGAAGGGAGAAAGGCGGACAGGTATCCGGTAAGCGGCAGGGTCGGAAC
AGGAGAGCGCACGAGGGAGCTTCCAGGGGGAAACGCCTGGTATCTTTATAGTCCTGTCGGGTTTCGCCAC
CTCTGACTTGAGCGTCGATTTTTGTGATGCTCGTCAGGGGGGCGGAGCCTATGGAAAAACGCCAGCAACG
CGGCCTTTTTACGGTTCCTGGCCTTTTGCTGGCCTTTTGCTCACATGTTCTTTCCTGCGTTATCCCCTGA
TTCTGTGGATAACCGTATTACCGCCTTTGAGTGAGCTGATACCGCTCGCCGCAGCCGAACGACCGAGCGC
AGCGAGTCAGTGAGCGAGGAAGCGGAAGAGCGCCTGATGCGGTATTTTCTCCTTACGCATCTGTGCGGTA
TTTCACACCGCATAAATTCCGACACCATCGAATGGCGCAAAACCTTTCGCGGTATGGCATGATAGCGCCC
GGAAGAGAGTCAATTCAGGGTGGTGAATGTGAAACCAGTAACGTTATACGATGTCGCAGAGTATGCCGGT
GTCTCTTATCAGACCGTTTCCCGCGTGGTGAACCAGGCCAGCCACGTTTCTGCGAAAACGCGGGAAAAAG
TGGAAGCGGCGATGGCGGAGCTGAATTACATTCCCAACCGCGTGGCACAACAACTGGCGGGCAAACAGTC
GTTGCTGATTGGCGTTGCCACCTCCAGTCTGGCCCTGCACGCGCCGTCGCAAATTGTCGCGGCGATTAAA
TCTCGCGCCGATCAACTGGGTGCCAGCGTGGTGGTGTCGATGGTAGAACGAAGCGGCGTCGAAGCCTGTA
AAGCGGCGGTGCACAATCTTCTCGCGCAACGCGTCAGTGGGCTGATCATTAACTATCCGCTGGATGACCA
GGATGCCATTGCTGTGGAAGCTGCCTGCACTAATGTTCCGGCGTTATTTCTTGATGTCTCTGACCAGACA
CCCATCAACAGTATTATTTTCTCCCATGAAGACGGTACGCGACTGGGCGTGGAGCATCTGGTCGCATTGG
GTCACCAGCAAATCGCGCTGTTAGCGGGCCCATTAAGTTCTGTCTCGGCGCGTCTGCGTCTGGCTGGCTG
GCATAAATATCTCACTCGCAATCAAATTCAGCCGATAGCGGAACGGGAAGGCGACTGGAGTGCCATGTCC
GGTTTTCAACAAACCATGCAAATGCTGAATGAGGGCATCGTTCCCACTGCGATGCTGGTTGCCAACGATC
AGATGGCGCTGGGCGCAATGCGCGCCATTACCGAGTCCGGGCTGCGCGTTGGTGCGGATATCTCGGTAGT
GGGATACGACGATACCGAAGACAGCTCATGTTATATCCCGCCGTTAACCACCATCAAACAGGATTTTCGC
CTGCTGGGGCAAACCAGCGTGGACCGCTTGCTGCAACTCTCTCAGGGCCAGGCGGTGAAGGGCAATCAGC
TGTTGCCCGTCTCACTGGTGAAAAGAAAAACCACGCTAGCGCCCAATACGCAAACCGCCTCTCCCCGCGC
GTTGGCCGATTCATTAATGCAGCTGGCACGACAGGTTTCCCGACTGGAAAGCGGGCAGTGAGCGCAACGC
AATTAATGTAAGTTAGCTCACTCATTAGGCACCCCAGGCTTTACACTTTATGCTTCCGGCTCGTATGTTG
TGTGGAATTGTGAGCGGATAACAATTTCACACAGGAAACAGCTATGACCATGATTACGGATTCACTGGCC
GTCGTTTTACAACGTCGTGACTGGGAAAACCCTGGCGTTACCCAACTTAATCGCCTTGCAGCACATCCCC
CTTTCGCCAGCTGGCGTAATAGCGAAGAGGCCCGCACCGATCGCCCTTCCCAACAGTTGCGCAGCCTGAA
TGGCGAATGGCGCTTTGCCTGGTTTCCGGCACCAGAAGCGGTGCCGGAAAGCTGGCTGGAGTGCGATCTT
CCTGAGGCCGATACTGTCGTCGTCCCCTCAAACTGGCAGATGCACGGTTACGATGCGCCCATCTACACCA
ACGTGACCTATCCCATTACGGTCAATCCGCCGTTTGTTCCCACGGAGAATCCGACGGGTTGTTACTCGCT
CACATTTAATGTTGATGAAAGCTGGCTACAGGAAGGCCAGACGCGAATTATTTTTGATGGCGTTGGAATT
AGCTTATCGACTGCACGGTGCACCAATGCTTCTGGCGTCAGGCAGCCATCGGAAGCTGTGGTATGGCTGT
GCAGGTCGTAAATCACTGCATAATTCGTGTCGCTCAAGGCGCACTCCCGTTCTGGATAATGTTTTTTGCG
CCGACATCATAACGGTTCTGGCAAATATTCTGAAATGAGCTGTTGACAATTAATCATCGGCTCGTATAAT
GTGTGGAATTGTGAGCGGATAACAATTTCACACAGGAAACAGTATTCATGTCCCCTATACTAGGTTATTG
GAAAATTAAGGGCCTTGTGCAACCCACTCGACTTCTTTTGGAATATCTTGAAGAAAAATATGAAGAGCAT
TTGTATGAGCGCGATGAAGGTGATAAATGGCGAAACAAAAAGTTTGAATTGGGTTTGGAGTTTCCCAATC
TTCCTTATTATATTGATGGTGATGTTAAATTAACACAGTCTATGGCCATCATACGTTATATAGCTGACAA
GCACAACATGTTGGGTGGTTGTCCAAAAGAGCGTGCAGAGATTTCAATGCTTGAAGGAGCGGTTTTGGAT
ATTAGATACGGTGTTTCGAGAATTGCATATAGTAAAGACTTTGAAACTCTCAAAGTTGATTTTCTTAGCA
AGCTACCTGAAATGCTGAAAATGTTCGAAGATCGTTTATGTCATAAAACATATTTAAATGGTGATCATGT
AACCCATCCTGACTTCATGTTGTATGACGCTCTTGATGTTGTTTTATACATGGACCCAATGTGCCTGGAT
GCGTTCCCAAAATTAGTTTGTTTTAAAAAACGTATTGAAGCTATCCCACAAATTGATAAGTACTTGAAAT
CCAGCAAGTATATAGCATGGCCTTTGCAGGGCTGGCAAGCCACGTTTGGTGGTGGCGACCATCCTCCAAA
ATCGGATCTGGAAGTTCTGTTCCAGGGGCCCCTGGGATCCATGGAAAACTCAGATTCCAATGACAAAGGA
AGTGGTGATCAGTCTGCAGCACAGCGCAGAAGTCAGATGGACCGATTGGATCGAGAAGAAGCTTTCTATC
AATTTGTAAATAACCTGAGTGAAGAAGATTATAGGCTTATGAGAGATAACAATTTGCTAGGCACCCCAGG
TGAAAGTACTGAGGAAGAGTTGCTGAGACGACTACAGCAAATTAAAGAAGGCCCACCACCGCAAAACTCA
GATGAAAATAGAGGAGGAGACTCTTCAGATGATGTGTCTAATGGTGACTCTATAATAGACTGGCTTAACT
CTGTCAGACAAACTGGAAATACAACAAGAAGTGGGCAAAGAGGAAACCAATCTTGGAGAGCAGTGAGTCG
GACTAATCCAAACAGTGGTGATTTCAGATTCAGTTTAGAGATAAATGTTAACCGTAATAATGGGAGCCAA
AATTCAGAGAATGAAAATGAGCCATCTGCAAGACGTTCTAGTGGAGAAAATGTGGAAAACAACAGCCAAA
GGCAAGTGGAAAACCCACGATCTGAATCAACATCTGCAAGGCCATCTAGATCAGAACGAAATTCAACTGA
AGCGTTAACAGAGGTCCCACCTACCAGAGGTCAGAGGAGGGCAAGAAGCAGGAGCCCAGACCATCGGAGA
ACCAGAGCAAGAGCTGAAAGAAGTAGGTCACCTCTGCATCCAATGAGTGAAATTCCACGAAGATCTCATC
ATAGTATCTCATCTCAGACTTTTGAACATCCTTTGGTAAATGAGACGGAGGGAAGTTCTAGAACCCGGCA
CCATGTGACATTGAGGCAGCAAATATCTGGGCCTGAGTTGCTAAGTAGAGGTCTTTTTGCAGCTTCTGGA
ACAAGAAATGCTTCTCAAGGAGCAGGTTCTTCAGACACAGCTGCCAGTGGTGAATCTACAGGATCAGGAC
AGAGACCTCCAACCATAGTCCTTGATCTTCAAGTAAGAAGAGTTCGTCCTGGAGAATATCGGCAGAGAGA
TAGCATAGCCAGCAGAACTCGGTCTAGGTCTCAGACACCAAACAACACTGTCACCTATGAAAGTGAACGA
GGAGGTTTTAGGCGTACATTTTCACGTTCTGAGCGGGCAGGTGTGAGAACCTATGTCAGTACCATCAGAA
TTCCCATTCGTAGAATCTTAAATACTGGTTTAAGTGAGACTACATCTGTTGCAATTCAGACCATGTTAAG
GCAGATAATGACAGGTTTTGGTGAGTTAAGCTATTTTATGTACAGTGATAGCGACTCAGAGCCTACTGGC
TCAGTCTCAAATCGAAATATGGAAAGGGCAGAGTCACGGAGTGGAAGAGGAGGTTCTGGTGGTGGTAGTA
GTTCTGGTTCCAGTTCGAGTTCCAGTTCCAGTTCGAGTTCCAGTTCCAGTTCAAGTTCCAGTTCCAGTCC
TAGTTCCAGTTCCGGTGGTGAAAGTTCAGAAACTAGCTCAGATTTATTTGAAGGCAGTAATGAAGGAAGC
TCATCATCAGGCTCATCAGGTGCCAGGCGAGAGGGTCGACATAGGGCCCCAGTCACATTTGATGAAAGTG
GCTCTTTGCCCTTCCTTAGCCTGGCTCAGTTTTTCCTCTTAAATGAGGATGATGATGACCAACCTAGAGG
ACTCACCAAAGAACAGATTGACAACTTGGCAATGAGAAGTTTTGGTGAAAATGATGCATTAAAAACCTGT
AGTGTTTGCATTACAGAATATACAGAAGGCAAGAAACTTCGTAAACTACCTTGTTCCCATGAGTACCATG
TCCACTGCATCGATCGCTGGTTATCTGAGAATTCTACCTGTCCTATTTGTCGCAGAGCAGTCTTAGCTTC
TGGTAACAGAGAAAGTGTTGTGTAAGCGGCCGCATCGTGACTGACTGACGATCTGCCTCGCGCGTTTCGG
TGATGACGGTGAAAACCTCTGACACATGCAGCTCCCGGAGACGGTCACAGCTTGTCTGTAAGCGGATGCC
GGGAGCAGACAAGCCCGTCAGGGCGCGTCAGCGGGTGTTGGCGGGTGTCGGGGCGCAGCCATGACCCAGT
CACGTAGCGATAGCGGAGTGTATAATTCTTGAAGACGAAAGGGCCTCGTGATACGCCTATTTTTATAGGT
TAATGTCATGATAATAATGGTTTCTTAGACGTCAGGTGGCACTTTTCGGGGAAATGTGCGCGGAACCCCT
ATTTGTTTATTTTTCTAAATACATTCAAATATGTATCCGCTCATGAGACAATAACCCTGATAAATGCTTC
AATAATATTGAAAAAGGAAGAGTATGAGTATTCAACATTTCCGTGTCGCCCTTATTCCCTTTTTTGCGGC
ATTTTGCCTTCCTGTTTTTGCTCACCCAGAAACGCTGGTGAAAGTAAAAGATGCTGAAGATCAGTTGGGT
GCACGAGTGGGTTACATCGAACTGGATCTCAACAGCGGTAAGATCCTTGAGAGTTTTCGCCCCGAAGAAC
GTTTTCCAATGATGAGCACTTTTAAAGTTCTGCTATGTGGCGCGGTATTATCCCGTGTTGACGCCGGGCA
AGAGCAACTCGGTCGCCGCATACACTATTCTCAGAATGACTTGGTTGAGTACTCACCAGTCACAGAAAAG
CATCTTACGGATGGCATGACAGTAAGAGAATTATGCAGTGCTGCCATAACCATGAGTGATAACACTGCGG
CCAACTTACTTCTGACAACGATCGGAGGACCGAAGGAGCTAACCGCTTTTTTGCACAACATGGGGGATCA
TGTAACTCGCCTTGATCGTTGGGAACCGGAGCTGAATGAAGCCATACCAAACGACGAGCGTGACACCACG
ATGCCTGCAGCAATGGCAACAACGTTGCGCAAACTATTAACTGGCGAACTACTTACTCTAGCTTCCCGGC
AACAATTAATAGACTGGATGGAGGCGGATAAAGTTGCAGGACCACTTCTGCGCTCGGCCCTTCCGGCTGG
CTGGTTTATTGCTGATAAATCTGGAGCCGGTGAGCGTGGGTCTCGCGGTATCATTGCAGCACTGGGGCCA
GATGGTAAGCCCTCCCGTATCGTAGTTATCTACACGACGGGGAGTCAGGCAACTATGGATGAACGAAATA
GACAGATCGCTGAGATAGGTGCCTCACTGATTAAGCATTGGTAACTGTCAGACCAAGTTTACTCATATAT
ACTTTAGATTGATTTAAAACTTCATTTTTAATTTAAAAGGATCTAGGTGAAGATCCTTTTTGATAATCTC
ATGACCAAAATCCCTTAACGTGAGTTTTCGTTCCACTGAGCGTCAGACCCCGTAGAAAAGATCAAAGGAT
CTTCTTGAGATCCTTTTTTTCTGCGCGTAATCTGCTGCTTGCAAAC
Features (pLannotate 1.2.2; 17 found; start..end, strand, type, name):
    733..784     -  misc_feature   bom (fragment): basis of mobility region from pBR322
    791..868     +  promoter       lacI promoter: lacI
    869..1951    +  CDS            lacI: lac repressor; lacI; The lac repressor binds to the lac operator to inhibit transcription in E. coli. This inhibition can be relieved by adding lactose or isopropyl-β-D-thiogalactopyranoside (IPTG).
   1964..1985    +  protein_bind   CAP binding site: CAP binding activates transcription in the presence of cAMP. E. coli catabolite activator protein
   2000..2030    +  promoter       lac promoter: promoter for the E. coli lac operon
   2038..2054    +  protein_bind   lac operator: The lac repressor binds to the lac operator to inhibit transcription in E. coli. This inhibition can be relieved by adding lactose or isopropyl-β-D-thiogalactopyranoside (IPTG). lac repressor encoded by lacI
   2074..2247    +  CDS            lacZα: LacZα fragment of β-galactosidase; lacZ fragment
   2511..2627    -  CDS            yciV (fragment): RNAAM_ECOLI - Also known as trpH From Escherichia coli (strain K12).
   2703..2731    +  promoter       tac promoter: strong E. coli promoter; hybrid between the trp and lac UV5 promoters
   2739..2755    +  protein_bind   lac operator: The lac repressor binds to the lac operator to inhibit transcription in E. coli. This inhibition can be relieved by adding lactose or isopropyl-β-D-thiogalactopyranoside (IPTG). lac repressor encoded by lacI
   2778..3431    +  CDS            GST26_SCHJA: Experimental evidence at protein level: Swiss-Prot protein existence level 1. GST isoenzymes appear to play a central role in the parasite detoxification system. Other functions are also suspected including a role in increasing the solubility of haematin in the parasite gut. From Schistosoma japonicum (Blood fluke).
   3471..5342    +  CDS            RLIM: RNF12_HUMAN - Also known as RNF12. Experimental evidence at protein level: Swiss-Prot protein existence level 1. E3 ubiquitin-protein ligase. Acts as a negative coregulator for LIM homeodomain transcription factors by mediating the ubiquitination and subsequent degradation of LIM cofactors LDB1 and LDB2 and by mediating the recruitment the SIN3a/histone deacetylase corepressor complex. Ubiquitination and degradation of LIM cofactors LDB1 and LDB2 allows DNA-bound LIM homeodomain transcription factors to interact with other protein partners such as RLIM. Plays a role in telomere length-mediated
   5373..5412    +  CDS            rop (fragment): Rop protein, which maintains plasmids at low copy number; rop
   5514..5554    +  misc_feature   bom (fragment): basis of mobility region from pBR322
   5659..5763    +  promoter       AmpR promoter: bla
   5764..6624    +  CDS            AmpR: β-lactamase; bla; confers resistance to ampicillin, carbenicillin, and related antibiotics
   6795..547     +  rep_origin     ori (across the origin): high-copy-number ColE1/pMB1/pBR322/pUC origin of replication
