[The description below was written by a language model from this plasmid's Addgene catalogue record and pLannotate feature annotations shown in this document.]
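Description:
pGEX6P1 human RLIM N581K is a bacterial expression plasmid of about 6.8 kb, built on the pGEX6P1 backbone, for producing the human E3 ubiquitin ligase RLIM (also known as RNF12) as a glutathione S-transferase fusion in E. coli. It replicates from a ColE1/pBR322-family origin and is selected with ampicillin through the β-lactamase gene driven by its own promoter. The catalogue lists it as low copy, although only short fragments of rop and the bom region are annotated. The backbone also carries lacI with its promoter, along with remnants of the lac promoter, operator and lacZα region.

The expression cassette uses the strong hybrid tac promoter followed by a lac operator. The plasmid-encoded lac repressor therefore keeps transcription off until it is relieved by IPTG. Downstream lies the Schistosoma japonicum GST coding sequence, followed after a short linker by the 1872 bp full-length RLIM open reading frame, which places GST at the N terminus. In pGEX-6P vectors this linker normally encodes a PreScission protease site for tag removal, but that site is not annotated in the feature table. The insert carries the N581K substitution. The restriction sites used for cloning are not recorded.

The stated purpose is expression of GST-RLIM N581K, which allows the recombinant protein to be purified on glutathione affinity resin. The associated publication concerns RLIM-specific activity reporters used to assess the pathogenicity of variants in Tonne-Kalscheuer syndrome. This suggests the mutant protein is meant for biochemical comparison with wild-type RLIM, though the record does not describe specific assays.
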