Addgene plasmid #232241: pGEX6P1 human RLIM N581K
Purpose: Protein expression of GST-human RLIM N581K
Depositing lab: Francisco Bustos. Depositing organization: Sanford Research. Publication: RLIM-specific activity reporters define variant pathogenicity in Tonne-Kalscheuer syndrome. Bandi V, Rennie M, Koch I, Gill P, Pacheco OD, Berg AD, Cui H, Ward DI, Bustos F. HGG Adv. 2024 Oct 31;6(1):100378. doi: 10.1016/j.xhgg.2024.100378. PubMed 39482882.
Backbone
  Vector backbone: pGEX6P1
  Vector type: Bacterial Expression
Growth in bacteria
  Bacterial resistance: Ampicillin, 100 μg/mL
  Growth temperature: 37°C
  Growth strain: DH5alpha
  Growth instructions: The depositing lab recommends Stellar competent cells for propagation.
  Copy number: Low Copy
Gene/Insert
  Gene/Insert name: GST-human RLIM N581K (alt name: RNF12)
  Species: H. sapiens (human)
  Insert size (bp): 1872
  Mutation: N581K
  Entrez Gene: RLIM (a.k.a. MRX61, NY-REN-43, RNF12, TOKAS)
  Tag / fusion protein: GST (N terminal on insert)
  Cloning method: Restriction Enzyme; 5′ cloning site Unknown (unknown if destroyed)
Terms and licenses: Academic/Nonprofit Terms; Industry Terms: Not Available to Industry
How to cite: pGEX6P1 human RLIM N581K was a gift from Francisco Bustos (Addgene plasmid # 232241 ; http://n2t.net/addgene:232241 ; RRID:Addgene_232241)
